Addgene plasmid #12580: pMSCV mLST8 myc (aka: GbL-myc)
Depositing lab: David Sabatini. Depositing organization: Whitehead Institute for Biomedical Research. Publication: mSin1 is necessary for Akt/PKB phosphorylation, and its isoforms define three distinct mTORC2s. Frias MA, Thoreen CC, Jaffe JD, Schroder W, Sculley T, Carr SA, Sabatini DM. Curr Biol. 2006 Sep 19;16(18):1865-70. doi: 10.1016/j.cub.2006.08.001. Epub 2006 Aug 17. PubMed 16919458.
Backbone
  Vector backbone: pMSCV
  Backbone manufacturer: Clontech
  Backbone size w/o insert (bp): 6300
  Vector type: Mammalian Expression, Retroviral
  Selectable markers: Puromycin
Growth in bacteria
  Bacterial resistance: Ampicillin, 100 μg/mL
  Growth temperature: 37°C
  Growth strain: DH5alpha
  Copy number: High Copy
Gene/Insert
  Gene/Insert name: mLST8 (alt name: GbL)
  Species: H. sapiens (human)
  Insert size (bp): 1057
  GenBank ID: NP_071767
  Entrez Gene: MLST8 (a.k.a. GBL, GbetaL, LST8, POP3, WAT1)
  Tag / fusion protein: myc (C terminal on insert)
  Cloning method: Restriction Enzyme; 5′ cloning site XhoI/SalI (destroyed during cloning); 3′ cloning site EcoRI (not destroyed)
  Sequencing primers: 5′ MSCV primer
Terms and licenses: Academic/Nonprofit Terms; Industry Terms: Not Available to Industry
Depositor comments: See author's map for more information.
How to cite: pMSCV mLST8 myc (aka: GbL-myc) was a gift from David Sabatini (Addgene plasmid # 12580 ; http://n2t.net/addgene:12580 ; RRID:Addgene_12580)
