[The description below was written by a language model from this plasmid's Addgene catalogue record.]
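Description:
pMSCV mLST8 myc (also called GbL-myc) is a retroviral mammalian expression plasmid built on the commercial pMSCV (murine stem cell virus) backbone, which is about 6.3 kb without insert. It is maintained in E. coli as a high-copy plasmid under ampicillin selection, and it carries a puromycin marker for selecting transduced or transfected mammalian cells. No feature table accompanies the record, so individual regulatory elements are not listed. In MSCV-type vectors generally, the cargo lies between viral long terminal repeats, with the 5′ LTR driving transcription of the insert and a packaging signal allowing the RNA genome to be encapsidated when the plasmid is introduced into a retroviral packaging cell line. The promoter driving the puromycin resistance gene is not stated here.

The insert is human mLST8 (MLST8, also known as GβL, LST8, POP3 or WAT1), roughly 1.06 kb, fused to a myc epitope tag at its C terminus. It was cloned by restriction digestion: the 5′ junction was formed from XhoI and SalI ends, which destroyed the site, while the 3′ EcoRI site remains intact. mLST8 is a WD40-repeat protein that is a core subunit of both mTOR complexes, mTORC1 and mTORC2.

The construct allows stable, integrated expression of epitope-tagged mLST8 in mammalian cells, with the myc tag enabling detection by immunoblotting and recovery of associated proteins by immunoprecipitation. The associated publication concerns mSin1, Akt/PKB phosphorylation and the composition of distinct mTORC2 complexes, which fits a use in isolating or characterising mTOR complexes, though the record does not describe the specific experiments. The depositor refers users to the author's map for further detail.
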