>Addgene plasmid #12580 | pMSCV mLST8 myc (aka: GbL-myc) | addgene partial sequence | sequence record 19012 | 12580 with MSCV
TAGGCGCCGGAATTAGATCTCTCGACCGGCACCATGAACACCTCCCCAGGCACGGTGGGCAGTGACCCGG
TCATCCTGGCCACTGCAGGCTACGACCACACCGTGCGCTTCTGGCAGGCCCACAGCGGCATCTGCACCCG
GACGGTGCAGCACCAGGACTCCCAGGTGAATGCCTTGGAGGTCACACCGGACCGCAGCATGATTGCTGCT
GCAGGTTACCAGCACATCCGCATGTATGATCTCAACTCCAATAACCCTAACCCCATCATCAGCTACGACG
GCGTCAACAAGAACATCGCGTCTGTGGGCTTCCACGAAGACGGCCGCTGGATGTACACGGGCGGCGAGGA
CTGCACAGCCAGGATCTGGGACCTCAGGTCCCGGAACCTGCAGTGCCAGCGGATCTTCCAGGTGAACGCA
CCCATTAACTGCGTGTGCCTGCACCCCAACCAGGCAGAGCTCATCGTGGGTGACCAGAGCGGGGCTATCC
ACATCTGGGACTTGAAAACAGACCACAACGAGCAGCTGATCCCTGAGCCCGAGGTCTCCATCACGTCCGC
CCACATCGATCCCGACGCCAGCTACATGGCAGCTGTCAATAGCACCGGAAACTGCTATGTCTGGAATCTG
ACGGGGGGCATTGGTGACGAGGTGACCCAGCTCATCCCCAAGACTAAGATCCCTGCCCACACGCGCTACG
CCCTGCAGTGTCGCTTCAGCCCCGACTCCACGCTCCTCGCCACCTGCTCGGCTGATCAGACGTGCAAGAT
CTGGAGGACGTCCCACTTCTCCTGATGACGG
